>Addgene plasmid #65338 | HCKan-P-CYC1 | depositor full sequence | sequence record 110571 | Full Sequence
GGCTGAGCTCATTTGGCGAGCGTTGGTTGGTGGATCAAGCCCACGCGTAGGCAATCCTCGAGCAGATCCG
CCAGGCGTGTATATATAGCGTGGATGGCCAGGCAACTTTAGTGCTGACACATACAGGCATATATATATGT
GTGCGACGACACATGATCATATGGCATGCATGTGCTCTGTATGTATATAAAACTCTTGTTTTCTTCTTTT
CTCTAAATATTCTTTCCTTATACATTAGGACCTTTGCAGCATAAATTACTATACTTCTATAGACACGCAA
ACACAAATACACACACTAAGATGCGAGACGACTGACCATTTAAATCATACCTGACCTCCATAGCAGAAAG
TCAAAAGCCTCCGACCGGAGGCTTTTGACTTGATCGGCACGTAAGAGGTTCCAACTTTCACCATAATGAA
ATAAGATCACTACCGGGCGTATTTTTTGAGTTATCGAGATTTTCAGGAGCTAAGGAAGCTAAAATGAGCC
ATATTCAACGGGAAACGTCTTGCTCGAGGCCGCGATTAAATTCCAACATGGATGCTGATTTATATGGGTA
TAAATGGGCTCGCGATAATGTCGGGCAATCAGGTGCGACAATCTATCGATTGTATGGGAAGCCCGATGCG
CCAGAGTTGTTTCTGAAACATGGCAAAGGTAGCGTTGCCAATGATGTTACAGATGAGATGGTCAGGCTAA
ACTGGCTGACGGAATTTATGCCTCTTCCGACCATCAAGCATTTTATCCGTACTCCTGATGATGCATGGTT
ACTCACCACTGCGATCCCAGGGAAAACAGCATTCCAGGTATTAGAAGAATATCCTGATTCAGGTGAAAAT
ATTGTTGATGCGCTGGCAGTGTTCCTGCGCCGGTTGCATTCGATTCCTGTTTGTAATTGTCCTTTTAACG
GCGATCGCGTATTTCGTCTCGCTCAGGCGCAATCACGAATGAATAACGGTTTGGTTGGTGCGAGTGATTT
TGATGACGAGCGTAATGGCTGGCCTGTTGAACAAGTCTGGAAAGAAATGCATAAGCTTTTGCCATTCTCA
CCGGATTCAGTCGTCACTCATGGTGATTTCTCACTTGATAACCTTATTTTTGACGAGGGGAAATTAATAG
GTTGTATTGATGTTGGACGAGTCGGAATCGCAGACCGATACCAGGATCTTGCCATCCTATGGAACTGCCT
CGGTGAGTTTTCTCCTTCATTACAGAAACGGCTTTTTCAAAAATATGGTATTGATAATCCTGATATGAAT
AAATTGCAGTTTCACTTGATGCTCGATGAGTTTTTCTAATGAGGGCCCAAATGTAATCACCTGGCTCACC
TTCGGGTGGGCCTTTCTGCGTTGCTGGCGTTTTTCCATAGGCTCCGCCCCCCTGACGAGCATCACAAAAA
TCGATGCTCAAGTCAGAGGTGGCGAAACCCGACAGGACTATAAAGATACCAGGCGTTTCCCCCTGGAAGC
TCCCTCGTGCGCTCTCCTGTTCCGACCCTGCCGCTTACCGGATACCTGTCCGCCTTTCTCCCTTCGGGAA
GCGTGGCGCTTTCTCATAGCTCACGCTGTAGGTATCTCAGTTCGGTGTAGGTCGTTCGCTCCAAGCTGGG
CTGTGTGCACGAACCCCCCGTTCAGCCCGACCGCTGCGCCTTATCCGGTAACTATCGTCTTGAGTCCAAC
CCGGTAAGACACGACTTATCGCCACTGGCAGCAGCCACTGGTAACAGGATTAGCAGAGCGAGGTATGTAG
GCGGTGCTACAGAGTTCTTGAAGTGGTGGCCTAACTACGGCTACACTAGAAGAACAGTATTTGGTATCTG
CGCTCTGCTGAAGCCAGTTACCTCGGAAAAAGAGTTGGTAGCTCTTGATCCGGCAAACAAACCACCGCTG
GTAGCGGTGGTTTTTTTGTTTGCAAGCAGCAGATTACGCGCAGAAAAAAAGGATCTCAAGAAGATCCTTT
GATTTTCTACCGAAGAAAGGCCCACCCGTGAAGGTGAGCCAGTGAGTTGATTGCAGTCCAGTTACGCTGG
AGTCCGTCTCG
Features (pLannotate 1.2.2; 6 found; start..end, strand, type, name):
    349..380     +  terminator     tonB terminator: bidirectional E. coli tonB-P14 transcription terminator
    381..483     +  promoter       cat promoter: promoter of the E. coli cat gene encoding chloramphenicol acetyltransferase
    484..1299    +  CDS            KanR: aminoglycoside phosphotransferase; aph(3')-Ia; confers resistance to kanamycin in bacteria or G418 (Geneticin®) in eukaryotes
   1323..1350    +  terminator     T7Te terminator: phage T7 early transcription terminator
   1362..1949    -  rep_origin     ori: high-copy-number ColE1/pMB1/pBR322/pUC origin of replication
   1971..2000    -  terminator     T3Te terminator: phage T3 early transcription terminator
