[The description below was written by a language model from this plasmid's Addgene catalogue record and pLannotate feature annotations shown in this document.]
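Description:
HCKan-P-CYC1 is a small (about 2 kb) synthetic-biology part plasmid from the YeastFab collection of standardized biological parts for metabolic engineering in Saccharomyces cerevisiae. It consists of the HCKan-P receiving vector, a high-copy, kanamycin-selected E. coli backbone dedicated to storing promoter parts, into which a 299 bp fragment carrying the S. cerevisiae CYC1 promoter has been placed. The cloning method used to insert the part is not stated in the record.

The annotated features all belong to the minimal bacterial backbone. A high-copy ColE1/pUC-type origin drives replication in E. coli, and selection is provided by an aminoglycoside phosphotransferase (aph(3')-Ia, KanR) coding sequence expressed from the E. coli cat promoter. Transcription terminators insulate these modules from one another and from the insert site: a bidirectional tonB terminator lies upstream of the resistance cassette, a phage T7 early terminator follows it, and a phage T3 early terminator flanks the far side of the origin. The automated annotation did not label the CYC1 promoter itself. The unannotated stretch spanning the start of the sequence, between the T3Te and tonB terminators, is large enough to hold it, though this placement is an inference. That position would also fit the listed sequencing primers, which read inward from the origin and the kanamycin gene.

The plasmid carries no yeast origin, yeast selection marker, coding sequence or reporter, so it is not itself an expression vector. It serves as a sequence-verified storage and source plasmid for the CYC1 promoter, a standard part intended to be combined with other parts to build yeast transcription units.
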