Addgene plasmid #65338: HCKan-P-CYC1
Purpose: construction of CYC1 promoter in HCKan-P receiving vector
Depositing lab: Junbiao Dai. Depositing organization: Tsinghua University. Publication: YeastFab: the design and construction of standard biological parts for metabolic engineering in Saccharomyces cerevisiae. Guo Y, Dong J, Zhou T, Auxillos J, Li T, Zhang W, Wang L, Shen Y, Luo Y, Zheng Y, Lin J, Chen GQ, Wu Q, Cai Y, Dai J. Nucleic Acids Res. 2015 May 8. pii: gkv464. 10.1093/nar/gkv464 PubMed 25956650.
Backbone
  Vector backbone: HCKan-P
  Vector type: Synthetic Biology
Growth in bacteria
  Bacterial resistance: Kanamycin, 50 μg/mL
  Growth temperature: 37°C
  Growth strain: DH5alpha
  Copy number: High Copy
Gene/Insert
  Gene/Insert name: CYC1 promoter
  Species: S. cerevisiae (budding yeast)
  Insert size (bp): 299
  Cloning method: Unknown
  Sequencing primers: 5′ pBR322ori-3; 3′ Kan-R
Terms and licenses: Academic/Nonprofit Terms; Industry Terms: Not Available to Industry
How to cite: HCKan-P-CYC1 was a gift from Junbiao Dai (Addgene plasmid # 65338 ; http://n2t.net/addgene:65338 ; RRID:Addgene_65338)
