>Addgene plasmid #65338 | HCKan-P-CYC1 | addgene partial sequence | sequence record 124021 | pBR322ori-3 5'-tttgtttgcaagcagcagat-3'
AAGGCCCACCCGTGAAGGTGAGCCAGTGAGTTGATTGCAGTCCAGTTACGCTGGAGTCCGTCTCGGGCTG
AGCTCATTTGGCGAGCGTTGGTTGGTGGATCAAGCCCACGCGTAGGCAATCCTCGAGCAGATCCGCCAGG
CGTGTATATATAGCGTGGATGGCCAGGCAACTTTAGTGCTGACACATACAGGCATATATATATGTGTGCG
ACGACACATGATCATATGGCATGCATGTGCTCTGTATGTATATAAAACTCTTGTTTTCTTCTTTTCTCTA
AATATTCTTTCCTTATACATTAGGACCTTTGCAGCATAAATTACTATACTTCTATAGACACGCAAACACA
AATACACACACTAAGATGCGAGACGACTGACCATTTAAATCATACCTGACCTCCATAGCAGAAAGTCAAA
AGCCTCCGACCGGAGGCTTTTGACTTGATCGGCACGTAAGAGGTTCCAACTTTCACCATAATGAAATAAG
ATCACTACCGGGCGTATTTTTTGAGTTATCGAGATTTTCAGGAGCTAAGGAAGCTAAAATGAGCCATATT
CAACGGGAAACGTCTTGCTCGAGGCCGCGATTAAATTCCAACATGGATGCTGATTTATATGGGTATAAAT
GGGCTCGCGATAATGTCGGGCAATCAGGTGCGACAATCTATCGATTGTATGGGAAGCCCGATGCGCCAGA
GTTGTTTCTGAAACATGGCAAAGGTAGCGTTGCCAATGATGTTACAGATGAGATGGTCAGGCTAAACTGG
CTGACGGAATTTATGCCTCTTCCGACCATCAAGCATT
