>Addgene plasmid #65338 | HCKan-P-CYC1 | addgene partial sequence | sequence record 124315 | Kan-R 5'-ATCGCGAGCCCATTTATACC-3'
TCGCGGCCTCGAGCAAGACGTTTCCCGTTGAATATGGCTCATTTTAGCTTCCTTAGCTCCTGAAAATCTC
GATAACTCAAAAAATACGCCCGGTAGTGATCTTATTTCATTATGGTGAAAGTTGGAACCTCTTACGTGCC
GATCAAGTCAAAAGCCTCCGGTCGGAGGCTTTTGACTTTCTGCTATGGAGGTCAGGTATGATTTAAATGG
TCAGTCGTCTCGCATCTTAGTGTGTGTATTTGTGTTTGCGTGTCTATAGAAGTATAGTAATTTATGCTGC
AAAGGTCCTAATGTATAAGGAAAGAATATTTAGAGAAAAGAAGAAAACAAGAGTTTTATATACATACAGA
GCACATGCATGCCATATGATCATGTGTCGTCGCACACATATATATATGCCTGTATGTGTCAGCACTAAAG
TTGCCTGGCCATCCACGCTATATATACACGCCTGGCGGATCTGCTCGAGGATTGCCTACGCGTGGGCTTG
ATCCACCAACCAACGCTCGCCAAATGAGCTCAGCCCGAGACGGACTCCAGCGTAACTGGACTGCAATCAA
CTCACTGGCTCACCTTCACGGGTGGGCCTTTCTTCGGTAGAAAATCAAAGGATCTTCTTGAGATCCTTTT
TTTCTGCGCGTAATCTGCTGCTTGCAAACAAAAAAACCACCGCTACCAGCGGTGGTTTGTTTGCCGGATC
AAGAGCTACCAACTCTTTTTCCGAGGTAACTGGCTTCAGCAGAGCGCAGATACCAAATACTGTTCTTCTA
GTGTAGCCGTAGTTAGGCCACCACTTCAAGAACTCTGTAGCACCGCCTACATACCTCGCTCTGCTAATCC
TGTTACCAGTGGCTGCTGCCAGTGGCGATAAGTCGTGTCTTACC
